>Addgene plasmid #131246 | pcDNA3.1-N-Myc_535-1102 USP7 | addgene full sequence | sequence record 267662 | Addgene NGS Result
GACGGATCGGGAGATCTCCCGATCCCCTATGGTGCACTCTCAGTACAATCTGCTCTGATGCCGCATAGTT
AAGCCAGTATCTGCTCCCTGCTTGTGTGTTGGAGGTCGCTGAGTAGTGCGCGAGCAAAATTTAAGCTACA
ACAAGGCAAGGCTTGACCGACAATTGCATGAAGAATCTGCTTAGGGTTAGGCGTTTTGCGCTGCTTCGCG
ATGTACGGGCCAGATATACGCGTTGACATTGATTATTGACTAGTTATTAATAGTAATCAATTACGGGGTC
ATTAGTTCATAGCCCATATATGGAGTTCCGCGTTACATAACTTACGGTAAATGGCCCGCCTGGCTGACCG
CCCAACGACCCCCGCCCATTGACGTCAATAATGACGTATGTTCCCATAGTAACGCCAATAGGGACTTTCC
ATTGACGTCAATGGGTGGAGTATTTACGGTAAACTGCCCACTTGGCAGTACATCAAGTGTATCATATGCC
AAGTACGCCCCCTATTGACGTCAATGACGGTAAATGGCCCGCCTGGCATTATGCCCAGTACATGACCTTA
TGGGACTTTCCTACTTGGCAGTACATCTACGTATTAGTCATCGCTATTACCATGGTGATGCGGTTTTGGC
AGTACATCAATGGGCGTGGATAGCGGTTTGACTCACGGGGATTTCCAAGTCTCCACCCCATTGACGTCAA
TGGGAGTTTGTTTTGGCACCAAAATCAACGGGACTTTCCAAAATGTCGTAACAACTCCGCCCCATTGACG
CAAATGGGCGGTAGGCGTGTACGGTGGGAGGTCTATATAAGCAGAGCTCTCTGGCTAACTAGAGAACCCA
CTGCTTACTGGCTTATCGAAATTAATACGACTCACTATAGGGAGACCCAAGCTGGCTAGCGTTTAAACTT
AAGCTTGCCACCATGGAGCAGAAACTCATCTCTGAAGAGGATCTGGGTACCGATATTCCTCAGCAGTTGG
TGGAGCGATTACAAGAAGAGAAAAGGATCGAGGCTCAGAAGCGGAAGGAGCGGCAGGAAGCCCATCTCTA
TATGCAAGTGCAGATAGTCGCAGAGGACCAGTTTTGTGGCCACCAAGGGAATGACATGTACGATGAAGAA
AAAGTGAAATACACTGTGTTCAAAGTATTGAAGAACTCCTCGCTTGCTGAGTTTGTTCAGAGCCTCTCTC
AGACCATGGGATTTCCACAAGATCAAATTCGATTGTGGCCCATGCAAGCAAGGAGTAATGGAACAAAACG
ACCAGCAATGTTAGATAATGAAGCCGACGGCAATAAAACAATGATTGAGCTCAGTGATAATGAAAACCCT
TGGACAATATTCCTGGAAACAGTTGATCCCGAGCTGGCTGCTAGTGGAGCGACCTTACCCAAGTTTGATA
AAGATCATGATGTAATGTTATTTTTGAAGATGTATGATCCCAAAACGCGGAGCTTGAATTACTGTGGGCA
TATCTACACACCAATATCCTGTAAAATACGTGACTTGCTCCCAGTTATGTGTGACAGAGCAGGATTTATT
CAAGATACTAGCCTTATCCTCTATGAGGAAGTTAAACCGAATTTAACAGAGAGAATTCAGGACTATGACG
TGTCTCTTGATAAAGCCCTTGATGAACTAATGGATGGTGACATCATAGTATTTCAGAAGGATGACCCTGA
AAATGATAACAGTGAATTACCCACCGCAAAGGAGTATTTCCGAGATCTCTACCACCGCGTTGATGTCATT
TTCTGTGATAAAACAATCCCTAATGATCCTGGATTTGTGGTTACGTTATCAAATAGAATGAATTATTTTC
AGGTTGCAAAGACAGTTGCACAGAGGCTCAACACAGATCCAATGTTGCTGCAGTTTTTCAAGTCTCAAGG
TTATAGGGATGGCCCAGGTAATCCTCTTAGACATAATTATGAAGGTACTTTAAGAGATCTTCTACAGTTC
TTCAAGCCTAGACAACCTAAGAAACTTTACTATCAGCAGCTTAAGATGAAAATCACAGACTTTGAGAACA
GGCGAAGTTTTAAATGTATATGGTTAAACAGCCAATTTAGGGAAGAGGAAATAACACTATATCCAGACAA
GCATGGGTGTGTCCGGGACCTGTTAGAAGAATGTAAAAAGGCCGTGGAGCTTGGGGAGAAAGCATCAGGG
AAACTTAGGCTGCTAGAAATTGTAAGCTACAAAATCATTGGTGTTCATCAAGAAGATGAACTATTAGAAT
GTTTATCTCCTGCAACGAGCCGGACGTTTCGAATAGAGGAAATCCCTTTGGACCAGGTGGACATAGACAA
AGAGAATGAGATGCTTGTCACAGTGGCGCATTTCCACAAAGAGGTCTTCGGAACGTTCGGAATCCCGTTT
TTGCTGAGGATACACCAGGGCGAGCATTTTCGAGAAGTGATGAAGCGAATCCAGAGCCTGCTGGACATCC
AGGAGAAGGAGTTTGAGAAGTTTAAATTTGCAATTGTAATGATGGGCCGACACCAGTACATAAATGAAGA
CGAGTATGAAGTAAATTTGAAAGACTTTGAGCCACAGCCCGGTAATATGTCTCATCCTCGGCCTTGGCTA
GGGCTCGACCACTTCAACAAAGCCCCAAAGAGGAGTCGCTACACTTACCTTGAAAAGGCCATTAAAATCC
ATAACTGAGGATCCGAATTCTGCAGATATCCAGCACAGTGGCGGCCGCTCGAGTCTAGAGGGCCCGTTTA
AACCCGCTGATCAGCCTCGACTGTGCCTTCTAGTTGCCAGCCATCTGTTGTTTGCCCCTCCCCCGTGCCT
TCCTTGACCCTGGAAGGTGCCACTCCCACTGTCCTTTCCTAATAAAATGAGGAAATTGCATCGCATTGTC
TGAGTAGGTGTCATTCTATTCTGGGGGGTGGGGTGGGGCAGGACAGCAAGGGGGAGGATTGGGAAGACAA
TAGCAGGCATGCTGGGGATGCGGTGGGCTCTATGGCTTCTGAGGCGGAAAGAACCAGCTGGGGCTTTAGG
GGGTATCCCC
[124 nt withheld, positions 3021-3144]
C
[91 nt withheld, positions 3146-3236]
A
[49 nt withheld, positions 3238-3286]
CCTTTGACGTTGGAGTCCACGTTCTTT
[37 nt withheld, positions 3314-3350]
ACCCTATCTCGGTCTATTCTTTTGATTTATAAGGGATTTTGCCGATTTCGGCCTATTGGTTAAAAAATGA
GCTGATTTAACAAAAATTTAACGCGAATTAATTCTGTGGAATGTGTGTCAGTTAGGGTGTGGAAAGTCCC
CAGGCTCCCCAGCAGGCAGAAGTATGCAAAGCATGCATCTCAATTAGTCAGCAACCAGGTGTGGAAAGTC
CCCAGGCTCCCCAGCAGGCAGAAGTATGCAAAGCATGCATCTCAATTAGTCAGCAACCATAGTCCCGCCC
CTAACTCCGCCCATCCCGCCCCTAACTCCGCCCAGTTCCGCCCATTCTCCGCCCCATGGCTGACTAATTT
TTTTTATTTATGCAGAGGCCGAGGCCGCCTCTGCCTCTGAGCTATTCCAGAAGTAGTGAGGAGGCTTTTT
TGGAGGCCTAGGCTTTTGCAAAAAGCTCCCGGGAGCTTGTATATCCATTTTCGGATCTGATCAAGAGACA
GGATGAGGATCGTTTCGCATGATTGAACAAGATGGATTGCACGCAGGTTCTCCGGCCGCTTGGGTGGAGA
GGCTATTCGGCTATGACTGGGCACAACAGACAATCGGCTGCTCTGATGCCGCCGTGTTCCGGCTGTCAGC
GCAGGGGCGCCCGGTTCTTTTTGTCAAGACCGACCTGTCCGGTGCCCTGAATGAACTGCAGGACGAGGCA
GCGCGGCTATCGTGGCTGGCCACGACGGGCGTTCCTTGCGCAGCTGTGCTCGACGTTGTCACTGAAGCGG
GAAGGGACTGGCTGCTATTGGGCGAAGTGCCGGGGCAGGATCTCCTGTCATCTCACCTTGCTCCTGCCGA
GAAAGTATCCATCATGGCTGATGCAATGCGGCGGCTGCATACGCTTGATCCGGCTACCTGCCCATTCGAC
CACCAAGCGAAACATCGCATCGAGCGAGCACGTACTCGGATGGAAGCCGGTCTTGTCGATCAGGATGATC
TGGACGAAGAGCATCAGGGGCTCGCGCCAGCCGAACTGTTCGCCAGGCTCAAGGCGCGCATGCCCGACGG
CGAGGATCTCGTCGTGACCCATGGCGATGCCTGCTTGCCGAATATCATGGTGGAAAATGGCCGCTTTTCT
GGATTCATCGACTGTGGCCGGCTGGGTGTGGCGGACCGCTATCAGGACATAGCGTTGGCTACCCGTGATA
TTGCTGAAGAGCTTGGCGGCGAATGGGCTGACCGCTTCCTCGTGCTTTACGGTATCGCCGCTCCCGATTC
GCAGCGCATCGCCTTCTATCGCCTTCTTGACGAGTTCTTCTGAGCGGGACTCTGGGGTTCGAAATGACCG
ACCAAGCGACGCCCAACCTGCCATCACGAGATTTCGATTCCACCGCCGCCTTCTATGAAAGGTTGGGCTT
CGGAATCGTTTTCCGGGACGCCGGCTGGATGATCCTCCAGCGCGGGGATCTCATGCTGGAGTTCTTCGCC
CACCCCAACTTGTTTATTGCAGCTTATAATGGTTACAAATAAAGCAATAGCATCACAAATTTCACAAATA
AAGCATTTTTTTCACTGCATTCTAGTTGTGGTTTGTCCAAACTCATCAATGTATCTTATCATGTCTGTAT
ACCGTCGACCTCTAGCTAGAGCTTGGCGTAATCATGGTCATAGCTGTTTCCTGTGTGAAATTGTTATCCG
CTCACAATTCCACACAACATACGAGCCGGAAGCATAAAGTGTAAAGCCTGGGGTGCCTAATGAGTGAGCT
AACTCACATTAATTGCGTTGCGCTCACTGCCCGCTTTCCAGTCGGGAAACCTGTCGTGCCAGCTGCATTA
ATGAATCGGCCAACGCGCGGGGAGAGGCGGTTTGCGTATTGGGCGCTCTTCCGCTTCCTCGCTCACTGAC
TCGCTGCGCTCGGTCGTTCGGCTGCGGCGAGCGGTATCAGCTCACTCAAAGGCGGTAATACGGTTATCCA
CAGAATCAGGGGATAACGCAGGAAAGAACATGTGAGCAAAAGGCCAGCAAAAGGCCAGGAACCGTAAAAA
GGCCGCGTTGCTGGCGTTTTTCCATAGGCTCCGCCCCCCTGACGAGCATCACAAAAATCGACGCTCAAGT
CAGAGGTGGCGAAACCCGACAGGACTATAAAGATACCAGGCGTTTCCCCCTGGAAGCTCCCTCGTGCGCT
CTCCTGTTCCGACCCTGCCGCTTACCGGATACCTGTCCGCCTTTCTCCCTTCGGGAAGCGTGGCGCTTTC
TCATAGCTCACGCTGTAGGTATCTCAGTTCGGTGTAGGTCGTTCGCTCCAAGCTGGGCTGTGTGCACGAA
CCCCCCGTTCAGCCCGACCGCTGCGCCTTATCCGGTAACTATCGTCTTGAGTCCAACCCGGTAAGACACG
ACTTATCGCCACTGGCAGCAGCCACTGGTAACAGGATTAGCAGAGCGAGGTATGTAGGCGGTGCTACAGA
GTTCTTGAAGTGGTGGCCTAACTACGGCTACACTAGAAGAACAGTATTTGGTATCTGCGCTCTGCTGAAG
CCAGTTACCTTCGGAAAAAGAGTTGGTAGCTCTTGATCCGGCAAACAAACCACCGCTGGTAGCGGTGGTT
TTTTTGTTTGCAAGCAGCAGATTACGCGCAGAAAAAAAGGATCTCAAGAAGATCCTTTGATCTTTTCTAC
GGGGTCTGACGCTCAGTGGAACGAAAACTCACGTTAAGGGATTTTGGTCATGAGATTATCAAAAAGGATC
TTCACCTAGATCCTTTTAAATTAAAAATGAAGTTTTAAATCAATCTAAAGTATATATGAGTAAACTTGGT
CTGACAGTTACCAATGCTTAATCAGTGAGGCACCTATCTCAGCGATCTGTCTATTTCGTTCATCCATAGT
TGCCTGACTCCCCGTCGTGTAGATAACTACGATACGGGAGGGCTTACCATCTGGCCCCAGTGCTGCAATG
ATACCGCGAGACCCACGCTCACCGGCTCCAGATTTATCAGCAATAAACCAGCCAGCCGGAAGGGCCGAGC
GCAGAAGTGGTCCTGCAACTTTATCCGCCTCCATCCAGTCTATTAATTGTTGCCGGGAAGCTAGAGTAAG
TAGTTCGCCAGTTAATAGTTTGCGCAACGTTGTTGCCATTGCTACAGGCATCGTGGTGTCACGCTCGTCG
TTTGGTATGGCTTCATTCAGCTCCGGTTCCCAACGATCAAGGCGAGTTACATGATCCCCCATGTTGTGCA
AAAAAGCGGTTAGCTCCTTCGGTCCTCCGATCGTTGTCAGAAGTAAGTTGGCCGCAGTGTTATCACTCAT
GGTTATGGCAGCACTGCATAATTCTCTTACTGTCATGCCATCCGTAAGATGCTTTTCTGTGACTGGTGAG
TACTCAACCAAGTCATTCTGAGAATAGTGTATGCGGCGACCGAGTTGCTCTTGCCCGGCGTCAATACGGG
ATAATACCGCGCCACATAGCAGAACTTTAAAAGTGCTCATCATTGGAAAACGTTCTTCGGGGCGAAAACT
CTCAAGGATCTTACCGCTGTTGAGATCCAGTTCGATGTAACCCACTCGTGCACCCAACTGATCTTCAGCA
TCTTTTACTTTCACCAGCGTTTCTGGGTGAGCAAAAACAGGAAGGCAAAATGCCGCAAAAAAGGGAATAA
GGGCGACACGGAAATGTTGAATACTCATACTCTTCCTTTTTCAATATTATTGAAGCATTTATCAGGGTTA
TTGTCTCATGAGCGGATACATATTTGAATGTATTTAGAAAAATAAACAAATAGGGGTTCCGCGCACATTT
CCCCGAAAAGTGCCACCTGACGTC
Features (pLannotate 1.2.2; 21 found; start..end, strand, type, name):
     28..80      -  misc_feature   bom (fragment): basis of mobility region from pBR322
    235..614     +  enhancer       CMV enhancer: human cytomegalovirus immediate early enhancer
    615..818     +  promoter       CMV promoter: human cytomegalovirus (CMV) immediate early promoter
    814..847     +  LTR            5' LTR (truncated) (fragment): truncated 5' long terminal repeat (LTR) from HIV-1
    863..881     +  promoter       T7 promoter: promoter for bacteriophage T7 RNA polymerase
    926..956     +  CDS            3xMyc (fragment): 3 tandem Myc epitope tags
    962..2665    +  CDS            USP7 (fragment): UBP7_HUMAN - Also known as HAUSP. Experimental evidence at protein level: Swiss-Prot protein existence level 1. (Microbial infection) Contributes to the overall stabilization and trans-activation capability of the herpesvirus 1 trans-acting transcriptional protein ICP0/VMW110 during HSV-1 infection. From Homo sapiens (Human).
   2751..2975    +  polyA_signal   bGH poly(A) signal: bovine growth hormone polyadenylation signal
   2979..3000    +  promoter       SV40 promoter (fragment): SV40 enhancer and early promoter
   3021..3449    +  rep_origin     f1 ori (sequence partly withheld): f1 bacteriophage origin of replication; arrow indicates direction of (+) strand synthesis
   3463..3792    +  promoter       SV40 promoter: SV40 enhancer and early promoter
   3859..4650    +  CDS            neo: KKA2_KLEPN - Also known as kan, nptII. Experimental evidence at protein level: Swiss-Prot protein existence level 1. Resistance to kanamycin, neomycin, paromomycin, ribostamycin, butirosin and gentamicin B. From Klebsiella pneumoniae.
   4674..4832    +  CDS            ble (fragment): BLE_KLEPN - Experimental evidence at protein level: Swiss-Prot protein existence level 1. Binding protein with a strong affinity to the bleomycin family of antibiotics. Binds to CL990; an antimitotic-antibiotic compound. From Klebsiella pneumoniae.
   4827..4948    +  polyA_signal   SV40 poly(A) signal: SV40 polyadenylation signal
   5021..5037    -  protein_bind   lac operator: The lac repressor binds to the lac operator to inhibit transcription in E. coli. This inhibition can be relieved by adding lactose or isopropyl-β-D-thiogalactopyranoside (IPTG). lac repressor encoded by lacI
   5045..5075    -  promoter       lac promoter: promoter for the E. coli lac operon
   5090..5111    -  protein_bind   CAP binding site: CAP binding activates transcription in the presence of cAMP. E. coli catabolite activator protein
   5124..5216    -  CDS            lacI (fragment): lac repressor; lacI; The lac repressor binds to the lac operator to inhibit transcription in E. coli. This inhibition can be relieved by adding lactose or isopropyl-β-D-thiogalactopyranoside (IPTG).
   5399..5987    -  rep_origin     ori: high-copy-number ColE1/pMB1/pBR322/pUC origin of replication
   6158..7018    -  CDS            AmpR: β-lactamase; bla; confers resistance to ampicillin, carbenicillin, and related antibiotics
   7019..7123    -  promoter       AmpR promoter: bla
