[The description below was written by a language model from this plasmid's Addgene catalogue record and pLannotate feature annotations shown in this document.]
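Description:
pcDNA3.1-N-Myc_535-1102 USP7 is a 7,154 bp mammalian expression plasmid built on the commercial pcDNA3.1+/N-Myc backbone. It is propagated in E. coli through a high-copy ColE1/pUC-type origin and selected with ampicillin via the β-lactamase gene and its native promoter. An f1 phage origin is also present. For selection in mammalian cells, an SV40 enhancer/early promoter drives the neomycin phosphotransferase gene, terminated by an SV40 polyadenylation signal, which allows G418 selection of stable transfectants.

The expression cassette uses the human cytomegalovirus immediate early enhancer and promoter, followed by a T7 promoter that could support in vitro transcription, and ends with the bovine growth hormone polyadenylation signal. The open reading frame begins with a backbone-encoded N-terminal Myc epitope. The annotation tool matched this as a short fragment of a 3xMyc element, and its length is consistent with a single tag. It is fused to a truncated human USP7 (HAUSP) coding sequence for amino acids 535–1102. This fragment comprises the five C-terminal ubiquitin-like (UBL) domains of the deubiquitinase and lacks the N-terminal TRAF-like domain and the catalytic domain, so the product would not be expected to have protease activity.

Several short annotated fragments (an HIV-1 LTR piece, ble, lacI, lac promoter/operator, bom) appear to be backbone remnants or partial sequence matches, not functional elements. The construct is intended for expressing the Myc-tagged UBL region in mammalian cells. The associated study mapped the USP7 domains that interact with DNA polymerase iota, so domain-mapping and Myc-based detection or pulldown are its likely uses.
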