Addgene plasmid #131246: pcDNA3.1-N-Myc_535-1102 USP7
Purpose: Mammalian expression of the five USP7 UBL domains with an N-terminal Myc tag.
Depositing lab: Roger Woodgate. Depositing organization: National Institute of Child Health and Human Development (NICHD). Publication: DNA Polymerase iota Interacts with Both the TRAF-like and UBL1-2 Domains of USP7. Ashton NW, Valles GJ, Jaiswal N, Bezsonova I, Woodgate R. J Mol Biol. 2021 Jan 22;433(2):166733. doi: 10.1016/j.jmb.2020.166733. Epub 2020 Dec 3. PubMed 33279577.
Backbone
  Vector backbone: pcDNA3.1+/N-Myc
  Backbone manufacturer: Genscript
  Backbone size w/o insert (bp): 5435
  Total vector size (bp): 7154
  Vector type: Mammalian Expression
  Selectable markers: Neomycin (select with G418)
Growth in bacteria
  Bacterial resistance: Ampicillin, 100 μg/mL
  Growth temperature: 37°C
  Growth strain: DH5alpha
  Copy number: High Copy
Gene/Insert
  Gene/Insert name: Ubiquitin carboxyl-terminal hydrolase 7 (alt name: Ubiquitin-specific-processing protease 7)
  Species: H. sapiens (human)
  Insert size (bp): 1719
  Mutation: Expresses USP7 amino acids 535-1102. This truncation contains the 5 USP7 UBL domains, although lacks the N-terminal TRAF-like and catalytic domains.
  Entrez Gene: USP7 (a.k.a. C16DELp13.2, DEL16P13.2, HAFOUS, HAUSP, TEF1)
  Tag / fusion protein: Myc (N terminal on backbone)
Terms and licenses: Academic/Nonprofit Terms; Industry Terms: Not Available to Industry
How to cite: pcDNA3.1-N-Myc_535-1102 USP7 was a gift from Roger Woodgate (Addgene plasmid # 131246 ; http://n2t.net/addgene:131246 ; RRID:Addgene_131246)
